Addgene plasmid #133172: pOPS0531
Purpose: Reporter plasmid with a 12-nucleotide specific "barcode" sequence. This plasmid is not available as an individual bacterial stab, but can be requested as part of the Plasmid-ID Kit (Kit #1000000168 ).
Depositing lab: Philip Poole. Depositing organization: University of Oxford. Publication: Optimizing Rhizobium-legume symbioses by simultaneous measurement of rhizobial competitiveness and N2 fixation in nodules. Mendoza-Suarez MA, Geddes BA, Sanchez-Canizares C, Ramirez-Gonzalez RH, Kirchhelle C, Jorrin B, Poole PS. Proc Natl Acad Sci U S A. 2020 May 5;117(18):9822-9831. doi: 10.1073/pnas.1921225117. Epub 2020 Apr 21. PubMed 32317381.
Backbone
  Vector backbone: pOGG026 (Addgene ID 113992)
  Vector type: Bacterial Expression
Growth in bacteria
  Bacterial resistance: Kanamycin, 50 μg/mL
  Growth temperature: 37°C
  Growth strain: ST18 (S17 delta pir delta hemA)
  Copy number: Low Copy
Gene/Insert
  Gene/Insert name: PU module (PsNifH from pOGG043), SC module (sfGFP from pOGG037), and T module (GAACACTTTGGA and universal primer binding site)
  Species: Synthetic
  Mutation: Domesticated for Golden Gate cloning
  Cloning method: Unknown
Terms and licenses: Academic/Nonprofit Terms; Industry Terms: Not Available to Industry
Depositor comments: The only difference is the sequence: GAACACTTTGGA . Please note that this plasmid may require a unique bacterial strain, so make sure to confirm that you can also obtain the appropriate growth strain. Please contact us or contact our distributors if you have any questions. This plasmid is not available as an individual bacterial stab, but can be requested as part of the Plasmid-ID Kit (Kit #1000000168 ).
How to cite: pOPS0531 was a gift from Philip Poole (Addgene plasmid # 133172)
