[The description below was written by a language model from this plasmid's Addgene catalogue record and the feature table of its GenBank file.]
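Description:
pOPS0531 is a 7,030 bp low-copy, broad-host-range bacterial reporter plasmid built on the pOGG026 backbone and assembled from Golden Gate–domesticated modules. It is one member of a Plasmid-ID set whose members, according to the depositor, differ only in a unique 12-nucleotide barcode. The backbone carries an IncP-type replication system, with oriV and the trfA gene, whose product binds and activates oriV. This lets the plasmid replicate in a wide range of Gram-negative bacteria as well as E. coli. An IncP oriT allows conjugative mobilisation from a donor strain that supplies transfer functions, consistent with the recorded growth strain, an S17-derived hemA-deficient host. Selection is by kanamycin through an aminoglycoside phosphotransferase gene. Lambda t0 and rrnB T1 terminators are annotated and probably help insulate the cassettes from read-through transcription.

The payload consists of three modules: a promoter module containing PsNifH, a coding module encoding superfolder GFP, and a terminator module that carries the barcode together with a universal primer binding site. The feature table annotates sfGFP but not the nifH promoter or the barcode region, and roughly 2.5 kb between oriV and the rrnB terminator has no annotation. Because nifH promoters are induced under nitrogen-fixing conditions, GFP fluorescence serves as a readout of nitrogen fixation activity. The barcode can be amplified from the common primer site to identify which tagged strain is present. The associated publication used this design to measure rhizobial competitiveness for nodule occupancy and N2 fixation in legume nodules simultaneously, across many strains in mixed inoculations.
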