LOCUS       Exported 7030 bp ds-DNA circular SYN 13-MAY-2021
DEFINITION  Reporter plasmid with a 12-nucleotide specific ""barcode"" sequence.
            This plasmid is not available as an individual bacterial stab, but
            can be requested as part of the Plasmid-ID Kit (Kit #1000000168 )..
ACCESSION   .
VERSION     .
KEYWORDS    pOPS0531
SOURCE      synthetic DNA construct
  ORGANISM  synthetic DNA construct
REFERENCE   1 (bases 1 to 7030)
  AUTHORS   Mendoza-Suarez MA, Geddes BA, Sanchez-Canizares C, Ramirez-Gonzalez
            RH, Kirchhelle C, Jorrin B, Poole PS
  TITLE     Optimizing Rhizobium-legume symbioses by simultaneous measurement of
            rhizobial competitiveness and N2 fixation in nodules.
  JOURNAL   Proc Natl Acad Sci U S A. 2020 May 5;117(18):9822-9831. doi:
            10.1073/pnas.1921225117. Epub 2020 Apr 21.
  PUBMED    32317381
REFERENCE   2 (bases 1 to 7030)
  AUTHORS   .
  TITLE     Direct Submission
  JOURNAL   Exported May 13, 2021 from SnapGene Server 1.1.58
            http://www.snapgene.com
FEATURES             Location/Qualifiers
     source          1..7030
                     /organism="synthetic DNA construct"
                     /mol_type="other DNA"
     terminator      9..103
                     /label=lambda t0 terminator
                     /note="transcription terminator from phage lambda"
     primer_bind     complement(202..221)
                     /label=pENTR-R
                     /note="pENTR vectors, reverse primer"
     CDS             213..1028
                     /codon_start=1
                     /product="aminoglycoside phosphotransferase"
                     /label=KanR
                     /note="confers resistance to kanamycin in bacteria or G418
                     (Geneticin(R)) in eukaryotes"
                     /translation="MSHIQRETSCSRPRLNSNMDADLYGYKWARDNVGQSGATIYRLYG
                     KPDAPELFLKHGKGSVANDVTDEMVRLNWLTEFMPLPTIKHFIRTPDDAWLLTTAIPGK
                     TAFQVLEEYPDSGENIVDALAVFLRRLHSIPVCNCPFNSDRVFRLAQAQSRMNNGLVDA
                     SDFDDERNGWPVEQVWKEMHKLLPFSPDSVVTHGDFSLDNLIFDEGKLIGCIDVGRVGI
                     ADRYQDLAILWNCLGEFSPSLQKRLFQKYGIDNPDMNKLQFHLMLDEFF"
     oriT            1179..1287
                     /note="incP origin of transfer"
     CDS             complement(1348..2496)
                     /codon_start=1
                     /product="trans-acting replication protein that binds to
                     and activates oriV"
                     /label=trfA
                     /translation="MNRTFDRKAYRQELIDAGFSAEDAETIASRTVMRAPRETFQSVGS
                     IVQQATAKIERDSVQLAPPALPAPSAAVERSRRLEQEAAGLAKSMTIDTRGTMTTKKRK
                     TAGEDLAKQVSEAKQAALLKHTKQQIKEMQLSLFDIAPWPDTMRAMPNDTARSALFTTR
                     NKKIPREALQNKVIFHVNKDVKITYTGVELRADDDELVWQQVLEYAKRTPIGEPITFTF
                     YELCQDLGWSINGRYYTKAEECLSRLQATAMGFTSDRVGHLESVSLLHRFRVLDRGKKT
                     SRCQVLIDEEIVVLFAGDHYTKFIWEKYRKLSPTARRMFDYFSSHREPYPLKLETFRLM
                     CGSDSTRVKKWREQVGEACEELRGSGLVEHAWVNDDLVHCKR"
     rep_origin      2889..3420
                     /label=oriV
                     /note="incP origin of replication"
     terminator      5942..6028
                     /gene="Escherichia coli rrnB"
                     /label=rrnB T1 terminator
                     /note="transcription terminator T1 from the E. coli rrnB
                     gene"
     CDS             6275..6988
                     /codon_start=1
                     /product="GFP variant that folds robustly even when fused
                     to poorly folded proteins (Pedelacq et al., 2006)"
                     /label=superfolder GFP
                     /translation="MRKGEELFTGVVPILVELDGDVNGHKFSVRGEGEGDATNGKLTLK
                     FICTTGKLPVPWPTLVTTLTYGVQCFARYPDHMKQHDFFKSAMPEGYVQERTISFKDDG
                     TYKTRAEVKFEGDTLVNRIELKGIDFKEDGNILGHKLEYNFNSHNVYITADKQKNGIKA
                     NFKIRHNVEDGSVQLADHYQQNTPIGDGPVLLPDNHYLSTQSVLSKDPNEKRDHMVLLE
                     FVTAAGITHGMDELYK"
     primer_bind     complement(7008..7030)
                     /label=M13/pUC Forward
                     /note="In lacZ gene"
ORIGIN
        1 cgctcttgga ctcctgttga tagatccagt aatgacctca gaactccatc tggatttgtt
       61 cagaacgctc ggttgccgcc gggcgttttt tattggtgag aatccaggca attgtgtctc
      121 aaaatctctg atgttacatt gcacaagata aaaatatatc atcatgaaca ataaaactgt
      181 ctgcttacat aaacagtaat acaaggggtg ttatgagcca tattcagcgt gaaacgagct
      241 gtagccgtcc gcgtctgaac agcaacatgg atgcggatct gtatggctat aaatgggcgc
      301 gtgataacgt gggtcagagc ggcgcgacca tttatcgtct gtatggcaaa ccggatgcgc
      361 cggaactgtt tctgaaacat ggcaaaggca gcgtggcgaa cgatgtgacc gatgaaatgg
      421 tgcgtctgaa ctggctgacc gaatttatgc cgctgccgac cattaaacat tttattcgca
      481 ccccggatga tgcgtggctg ctgaccaccg cgattccggg caaaaccgcg tttcaggtgc
      541 tggaagaata tccggatagc ggcgaaaaca ttgtggatgc gctggccgtg tttctgcgtc
      601 gtctgcatag cattccggtg tgcaactgcc cgtttaacag cgatcgtgtg tttcgtctgg
      661 cccaggcgca gagccgtatg aacaacggcc tggtggatgc gagcgatttt gatgatgaac
      721 gtaacggctg gccggtggaa caggtgtgga aagaaatgca taaactgctg ccgtttagcc
      781 cggatagcgt ggtgacccac ggcgatttta gcctggataa cctgattttc gatgaaggca
      841 aactgattgg ctgcattgat gtgggccgtg tgggcattgc ggatcgttat caggatctgg
      901 ccattctgtg gaactgcctg ggcgaattta gcccgagcct gcaaaaacgt ctgtttcaga
      961 aatatggcat tgataatccg gatatgaaca aactgcaatt tcatctgatg ctggatgaat
     1021 ttttctaata attaattgaa ctacttttcc gctgcataac cctgcttcgg ggtcattata
     1081 gcgatttttt cggtatatcc atcctttttc gcacgatata caggattttg ccaaagggtt
     1141 cgtgtagact ttccttggtg tatccaacgg cgtcagccgg gcaggatagg tgaagtaggc
     1201 ccacccgcga gcgggtgttc cttcttcact gtcccttatt cgcacctggc ggtgctcaac
     1261 gggaatcctg ctctgcgagg ctggccgtag gccggccgcg atgcaggtgg ctgctgaacc
     1321 cccagccgga actgacccca caaggcccta gcgtttgcaa tgcaccaggt catcattgac
     1381 ccaggcgtgt tccaccaggc cgctgcctcg caactcttcg caggcttcgc cgacctgctc
     1441 gcgccacttc ttcacgcggg tggaatccga tccgcacatg aggcggaagg tttccagctt
     1501 gagcgggtac ggctcccggt gcgagctgaa atagtcgaac atccgtcggg ccgtcggcga
     1561 cagcttgcgg tacttctccc atatgaattt cgtgtagtgg tcgccagcaa acagcacgac
     1621 gatttcctcg tcgatcagga cctggcaacg ggacgttttc ttgccacggt ccaggacgcg
     1681 gaagcggtgc agcagcgaca ccgattccag gtgcccaacg cggtcggacg tgaagcccat
     1741 cgccgtcgcc tgtaggcgcg acaggcattc ctcggccttc gtgtaatacc ggccattgat
     1801 cgaccagccc aggtcctggc aaagctcgta gaacgtgaag gtgatcggct cgccgatagg
     1861 ggtgcgcttc gcgtactcca acacctgctg ccacaccagt tcgtcatcgt cggcccgcag
     1921 ctcgacgccg gtgtaggtga tcttcacgtc cttgttgacg tggaaaatga ccttgttttg
     1981 cagcgcctcg cgcgggattt tcttgttgcg cgtggtgaac agggcagagc gggccgtgtc
     2041 gtttggcatc gctcgcatcg tgtccggcca cggcgcaata tcgaacaagg aaagctgcat
     2101 ttccttgatc tgctgcttcg tgtgtttcag caacgcggcc tgcttggctt cgctgacctg
     2161 ttttgccagg tcctcgccgg cggtttttcg cttcttggtc gtcatagttc ctcgcgtgtc
     2221 gatggtcatc gacttcgcca aacctgccgc ctcctgttcg agccgacgcg aacgctccac
     2281 ggcggccgat ggcgcgggca gggcaggggg agccagttgc acgctgtcgc gctcgatctt
     2341 ggccgtagct tgctggacta tcgagccgac ggactggaag gtttcgcggg gcgcacgcat
     2401 gacggtgcgg cttgcgatgg tttcggcatc ctcggcggaa aaccccgcgt cgatcagttc
     2461 ttgcctgtat gccttccggt caaacgtccg attcattcac cctccttgcg ggattgcccc
     2521 ggaattaatt ccccggatcg atccgtcgat cttgatcccc tgcgccatca gatccttggc
     2581 ggcaagaaag ccatccagtt tactttgcag ggcttcccaa ccttaccaga gggcgcccca
     2641 gctggcaatt ccggttcgct tgctgtccat aaaaccgccc agtctagcta tcgccatgta
     2701 agcccactgc aagctacctg ctttctcttt gcgcttgcgt tttcccttgt ccagatagcc
     2761 cagtagctga cattcatccg gggtcagcac cgtttctgcg gactggcttt ctacgtggct
     2821 gccatttttg gggtgaggcc gttcgcggcc gaggggcgca gcccctgggg ggatgggagg
     2881 cccgcgttag cgggccggga gggttcgaga agggggggca ccccccttcg gcgtgcgcgg
     2941 tcacgcgcac agggcgcagc cctggttaaa aacaaggttt ataaatattg gtttaaaagc
     3001 aggttaaaag acaggttagc ggtggccgaa aaacgggcgg aaacccttgc aaatgctgga
     3061 ttttctgcct gtggacagcc cctcaaatgt caataggtgc gcccctcatc tgtcagcact
     3121 ctgcccctca agtgtcaagg atcgcgcccc tcatctgtca gtagtcgcgc ccctcaagtg
     3181 tcaataccgc agggcactta tccccaggct tgtccacatc atctgtggga aactcgcgta
     3241 aaatcaggcg ttttcgccga tttgcgaggc tggccagctc cacgtcgccg gccgaaatcg
     3301 agcctgcccc tcatctgtca acgccgcgcc gggtgagtcg gcccctcaag tgtcaacgtc
     3361 cgcccctcat ctgtcagtga gggccaagtt ttccgcgagg tatccacaac gccggcggcc
     3421 ctacatggct ctgctgtagt gagtgggttg cgctccggca gcggtcctga tcccccgcag
     3481 aaaaaaagga tctcaagaag atcctttgat cttttctaca ttactgcatg agcttgtgga
     3541 agtgtgctga gcataaatga ttctcctagc tgttctttgg gtaagtacgc catcaggacg
     3601 ttgtgagtgg cgcgattttt agcggctgaa atcagccctt gagcctgtcg gcaagtcgcg
     3661 tcatgaggtc catgcgctca tgcaggatcg ccacgaccaa cgcgggttcg cccgcacgcg
     3721 gcaggcaaaa aacgtagtgg tgttcgcagc gggccatccg cagcgcggga aagagttcgc
     3781 tcatgtcctt aaacgggcct tcgccggcgg caagcctggc tatgccctgt tccagcttag
     3841 cgatatagcg gcgcacctgc gccgcgcccc actcccggcg cgtgtagcgg atgatgccgc
     3901 gtagatcggc ttcggcctca gccgtgagga tgtaggccgt caagcgcgat ccccgctgag
     3961 ttcttcatca agaatttcgc cgacgctctt ggtggacacc ttgccggcaa gcccatcgtt
     4021 gatgcggttc cccagcatgg ttttcagttc ctgccatgcc tgatcggcat cagcgtcacc
     4081 ggggaacaga cgttcgaggg cgtattgctt aatggtcttg ccctgcaagg cggccagggc
     4141 tttcaggctc tggtgctgct ggtccgtcat gtcgattgtc aggcggctca ttggataacc
     4201 tccataaaat acacgtaacc acattagcac atatgtgggc gtgaggctac agcgcgaggc
     4261 gcattaaggt cgggaaaatg cgctaggcgc atttaaattg cgtattgctg taatgcgcca
     4321 tgccggctag actaggccca aatgggtata cccaatttga ccaaggggga cgcgatgagg
     4381 gcggccaagc actaccgaca acttctatcc atcgacttca acatcgaggc gctggccttc
     4441 gtgcctggac ccgacggcac acgcggccgg cgcatccacg tcctggggcg cgaggtccgc
     4501 gaccggcccg gcctggtcga gtacctttcg ccggcgttcg gctcgcgggt ggcgctggac
     4561 ggctactgca aggccaattt cgatgcagtg ctgcacctgg cgtaccccga tcatcagcaa
     4621 tggggccacg catgaagcgc cgaagctacg ccatgctgcg cgccgctgcc gcgctggccg
     4681 tcctggtcgt tgcctcgccg gcatgggccg agctgcgcgg cgaggtcgtg cgcatcatcg
     4741 acggcgacac catcgacgtg ctggtagaca agcagccggt gcgcgtgcgc ctggtggaca
     4801 ttgacgcgcc ggaaaagcgg caagccttcg gcgaacgtgc gcgccaggcg ctggccggca
     4861 tggtgttccg ccggcacgtc ctggtcgacg agaaggacac cgaccgttac ggccgcacgc
     4921 tgggcaccgt ctgggtcaac atggagctgg ccagccggcc gccgcagccg cgcaacgtca
     4981 acgccgcgat ggttcaccag ggcatggcgt gggcctatcg cttccacggc cgcgcggccg
     5041 accctgaaat gctgcggctc gaacaggagg cgcgaggcaa gcgcgtcggc ctctggtccg
     5101 atccgcacgc cgtcgagccg tggaaatggc gacgcgagag caacaaccgg agggacgaag
     5161 gttgaaggtc gcccgcatct acctgcgcgc cagtacggac gagcagaatc ttgaacgcca
     5221 ggagagcctt gtagcggcca cgcgggccgc cgggtactac gtcgccggca tctaccgcga
     5281 gaaggcgtcc ggcgcacgcg ccgaccggcc cgagctgctg cgcatgatcg cggacctgca
     5341 acctggtgaa gtcgtcgttg cggagaagat cgaccgcatc agccgcttgc cgttggccga
     5401 ggccgagcgc ctggttgcgt cgatccgggc caaaggggcc aagctggccg tgcctggcgt
     5461 ggtggacctg tcggagctgg ccgccgaggc gaacggagtg gcgaaaatcg ttctggaatc
     5521 cgtccaggac atgcttttga agctcgcctt gcagatggcc cgcgacgact acgaggatcg
     5581 gcgcgagcgt caacgtcagg gtgtccagtt ggcgaaggcc gccggccgct acaccggccg
     5641 caaacgtgac gccggcatgc acgaccgcat catcacgctt cgctccggcg gatcgagcat
     5701 tgccaagacg gccaagctgg tcggatgcag cccgagccag gtcaaacgag tgtgggcggc
     5761 ctggaacgcg cagcagcaaa aataaagccg ggcagtgccc ggcttttctc accttttcgc
     5821 gtcccgcagg gccgctgcga gcgccctacc tagatcctcg ctttccccct cggtgtagtc
     5881 cggccagggc acgaagggcg cggatgcgaa cctgttgagc aggtcagatc tagggcggcg
     5941 gatttgtcct actcaggaga gcgttcaccg acaaacaaca gataaaacga aaggcccagt
     6001 ctttcgactg agcctttcgt tttatttgat gcctgccgaa ttcggatccg gagctcgaca
     6061 cgacattgtc gtcacctttg tcgggtccgc gacaagcttt ttgttcctcg atcccgtatg
     6121 ttttcgccta aatatctgaa acagcagcaa attatttttc gttagctcaa tcggcccact
     6181 tggcacgagt cttgaaattt attgcgaggc ggcggagctg ccggccgcat ccgtgcggca
     6241 taaccacggt tgtgaacaaa tgaaggaagg ccaaatgcgt aaaggcgaag agctgttcac
     6301 tggtgtcgtc cctattctgg tggaactgga tggtgatgtc aacggtcata agttttccgt
     6361 gcgtggcgag ggtgaaggtg acgcaactaa tggtaaactg acgctgaagt tcatctgtac
     6421 tactggtaaa ctgccggtac cttggccgac tctggtaacg acgctgactt atggtgttca
     6481 gtgctttgct cgttatccgg accatatgaa gcagcatgac ttcttcaagt ccgccatgcc
     6541 ggaaggctat gtgcaggaac gcacgatttc ctttaaggat gacggcacgt acaaaacgcg
     6601 tgcggaagtg aaatttgaag gcgataccct ggtaaaccgc attgagctga aaggcattga
     6661 ctttaaagaa gatggcaata tcctgggcca taagctggaa tacaatttta acagccacaa
     6721 tgtttacatc accgccgata aacaaaaaaa tggcattaaa gcgaatttta aaattcgcca
     6781 caacgttgag gatggcagcg tgcagctggc tgatcactac cagcaaaaca ctccaatcgg
     6841 tgatggtcct gttctgctgc cagacaatca ctatctgagc acgcaaagcg ttctgtctaa
     6901 agatccgaac gagaaacgcg atcatatggt tctgctggag ttcgtaaccg cagcgggcat
     6961 cacgcatggt atggatgaac tgtacaaatg agcttgaaca ctttggacgt tttacaacgt
     7021 cgtgactggg
//
